Addgene plasmid #182944: pLV-MNTS-1
Purpose: To express a multi-neurotrophin made from the Human NT-3 gene. The secreted protein can bind all 3 TRK receptors and p75NTR
Depositing lab: Pantelis Tsoulfas. Depositing organization: University of Miami. Publication: The binding epitopes of neurotrophin-3 to its receptors trkC and gp75 and the design of a multifunctional human neurotrophin. Urfer R, Tsoulfas P, Soppet D, Escandón E, Parada LF, Presta LG. EMBO J. 1994 Dec 15. 13(24):5896-909. PubMed 7529173.
Backbone
  Vector backbone: pLV-MNTS1
  Backbone manufacturer: Pantelis Tsoulfas
  Backbone size w/o insert (bp): 6759
  Total vector size (bp): 7536
  Vector type: Mammalian Expression, Lentiviral
Growth in bacteria
  Bacterial resistance: Ampicillin, 100 μg/mL
  Growth temperature: 37°C
  Growth strain: NEB Stable
  Growth instructions: If does not grow well use low sodium LB.
  Copy number: High Copy
Gene/Insert
  Gene/Insert name: MNTS-1 (alt name: NT-3)
  Species: H. sapiens (human), Synthetic; Homo sapiens
  Insert size (bp): 777
  Mutation: This is the Human NT-3 with mutations on the mature protein at position D15 and six amino acids from the N-terminal sequence of NGF
  Entrez Gene: NTF3 (a.k.a. HDNF, NGF-2, NGF2, NT-3, NT3)
  Promoter: CMV promoter and enhancer
  Cloning method: Restriction Enzyme; 5′ cloning site BamHI (not destroyed); 3′ cloning site SalI (not destroyed)
  Sequencing primers: 5′ CMV-F; 3′ WPRE-R
Terms and licenses: Academic/Nonprofit Terms; Industry Terms: Not Available to Industry
How to cite: pLV-MNTS-1 was a gift from Pantelis Tsoulfas (Addgene plasmid # 182944 ; http://n2t.net/addgene:182944 ; RRID:Addgene_182944)
