[The description below was written by a language model from this plasmid's Addgene catalogue record and pLannotate feature annotations shown in this document.]
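Description:
pLV-MNTS-1 is a 7.5 kb HIV-1-based lentiviral transfer plasmid for mammalian expression of MNTS-1, an engineered "multi-neurotrophin" derived from human neurotrophin-3 (NTF3). It is maintained in E. coli through a high-copy ColE1/pUC-type origin with ampicillin selection (AmpR). It also carries an f1 origin and remnants of a cloning-vector backbone (lac promoter/operator, lacZα and lacI fragments, T3 and T7 promoters). No mammalian selection marker or fluorescent reporter appears in the feature table.

The viral portion has a third-generation, self-inactivating layout. An RSV promoter replaces the U3 region upstream of a truncated 5' LTR, so genomic RNA can be produced without Tat. This is followed by the Ψ packaging signal with a gag fragment, the Rev response element for nuclear export of the unspliced genome, and the cPPT/CTS, which aids nuclear import in transduced cells. The internal expression cassette uses the CMV enhancer and immediate-early promoter to drive the roughly 777 bp MNTS-1 coding sequence, cloned between BamHI and SalI sites. A WPRE downstream boosts transcript stability and expression. The cassette ends in a ΔU3 3' LTR, which inactivates LTR promoter activity after integration, and an SV40 poly(A) signal and SV40 origin lie beyond it.

According to the record, the insert is human NT-3 mutated at position D15 of the mature protein and carrying six amino acids from the N-terminal sequence of NGF. The resulting secreted protein is described as binding all three TRK receptors as well as p75NTR. The plasmid can be used for direct transfection or for packaging into lentiviral particles to deliver this broad-specificity neurotrophic factor to target cells.
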