Features (pLannotate 1.2.2; 26 found; start..end, strand, type, name):
    906..1494    +  rep_origin     ori: high-copy-number ColE1/pMB1/pBR322/pUC origin of replication
   1677..1769    +  CDS            lacI (fragment): lac repressor; lacI; The lac repressor binds to the lac operator to inhibit transcription in E. coli. This inhibition can be relieved by adding lactose or isopropyl-β-D-thiogalactopyranoside (IPTG).
   1782..1803    +  protein_bind   CAP binding site: CAP binding activates transcription in the presence of cAMP. E. coli catabolite activator protein
   1818..1848    +  promoter       lac promoter: promoter for the E. coli lac operon
   1856..1872    +  protein_bind   lac operator: The lac repressor binds to the lac operator to inhibit transcription in E. coli. This inhibition can be relieved by adding lactose or isopropyl-β-D-thiogalactopyranoside (IPTG). lac repressor encoded by lacI
   1917..1935    +  promoter       T3 promoter: promoter for bacteriophage T3 RNA polymerase
   1963..2189    +  promoter       RSV promoter: Rous sarcoma virus enhancer/promoter
   2190..2370    +  LTR            5' LTR (truncated): truncated 5' long terminal repeat (LTR) from HIV-1
   2417..2542    +  misc_feature   HIV-1 Ψ: packaging signal of human immunodeficiency virus type 1
   2526..2889    +  CDS            HIV-1 gag (fragment): gag protein from human immunodeficiency virus 1; gag
   3035..3268    +  misc_feature   RRE: The Rev response element (RRE) of HIV-1 allows for Rev-dependent mRNA export from the nucleus to the cytoplasm.
   3645..3745    +  CDS            Rev (fragment): human immunodeficiency virus 1 (HIV-1) Rev protein; rev; enhances nuclear export of unspliced and incompletely spliced viral mRNAs
   3764..3880    +  misc_feature   cPPT/CTS: central polypurine tract and central termination sequence of HIV-1
   3903..4206    +  enhancer       CMV enhancer: human cytomegalovirus immediate early enhancer
   4207..4410    +  promoter       CMV promoter: human cytomegalovirus (CMV) immediate early promoter
   4503..5276    +  CDS            NTF3: NTF3_HUMAN - Experimental evidence at protein level: Swiss-Prot protein existence level 1. Seems to promote the survival of visceral and proprioceptive sensory neurons. From Homo sapiens (Human).
   5342..5930    +  misc_feature   WPRE: woodchuck hepatitis virus posttranscriptional regulatory element
   5947..6015    +  CDS            nef (fragment): NEF_HV1Z2 - Experimental evidence at protein level: Swiss-Prot protein existence level 1. Extracellular Nef protein targets CD4(+) T-lymphocytes for apoptosis by interacting with CXCR4 surface receptors. From Human immunodeficiency virus type 1 group M subtype D (isolate Z2/CDC-Z34) (HIV-1).
   6017..6250    +  LTR            3' LTR (ΔU3): self-inactivating 3' long terminal repeat (LTR) from HIV-1
   6322..6443    +  polyA_signal   SV40 poly(A) signal: SV40 polyadenylation signal
   6483..6618    +  rep_origin     SV40 ori: SV40 origin of replication
   6639..6657    -  promoter       T7 promoter: promoter for bacteriophage T7 RNA polymerase
   6665..6820    +  CDS            lacZα (fragment): LacZα fragment of β-galactosidase; lacZ fragment
   6825..7253    +  rep_origin     f1 ori (sequence partly withheld): f1 bacteriophage origin of replication; arrow indicates direction of (+) strand synthesis
   7306..7410    +  promoter       AmpR promoter: bla
   7411..735     +  CDS            AmpR (across the origin): β-lactamase; bla; confers resistance to ampicillin, carbenicillin, and related antibiotics
>Addgene plasmid #182944 | pLV-MNTS-1 | addgene full sequence | sequence record 360100 | Addgene NGS Result
GGTTACATCGAACTGGATCTCAACAGCGGTAAGATCCTTGAGAGTTTTCGCCCCGAAGAACGTTTTCCAA
TGATGAGCACTTTTAAAGTTCTGCTATGTGGCGCGGTATTATCCCGTATTGACGCCGGGCAAGAGCAACT
CGGTCGCCGCATACACTATTCTCAGAATGACTTGGTTGAGTACTCACCAGTCACAGAAAAGCATCTTACG
GATGGCATGACAGTAAGAGAATTATGCAGTGCTGCCATAACCATGAGTGATAACACTGCGGCCAACTTAC
TTCTGACAACGATCGGAGGACCGAAGGAGCTAACCGCTTTTTTGCACAACATGGGGGATCATGTAACTCG
CCTTGATCGTTGGGAACCGGAGCTGAATGAAGCCATACCAAACGACGAGCGTGACACCACGATGCCTGTA
GCAATGGCAACAACGTTGCGCAAACTATTAACTGGCGAACTACTTACTCTAGCTTCCCGGCAACAATTAA
TAGACTGGATGGAGGCGGATAAAGTTGCAGGACCACTTCTGCGCTCGGCCCTTCCGGCTGGCTGGTTTAT
TGCTGATAAATCTGGAGCCGGTGAGCGTGGGTCTCGCGGTATCATTGCAGCACTGGGGCCAGATGGTAAG
CCCTCCCGTATCGTAGTTATCTACACGACGGGGAGTCAGGCAACTATGGATGAACGAAATAGACAGATCG
CTGAGATAGGTGCCTCACTGATTAAGCATTGGTAACTGTCAGACCAAGTTTACTCATATATACTTTAGAT
TGATTTAAAACTTCATTTTTAATTTAAAAGGATCTAGGTGAAGATCCTTTTTGATAATCTCATGACCAAA
ATCCCTTAACGTGAGTTTTCGTTCCACTGAGCGTCAGACCCCGTAGAAAAGATCAAAGGATCTTCTTGAG
ATCCTTTTTTTCTGCGCGTAATCTGCTGCTTGCAAACAAAAAAACCACCGCTACCAGCGGTGGTTTGTTT
GCCGGATCAAGAGCTACCAACTCTTTTTCCGAAGGTAACTGGCTTCAGCAGAGCGCAGATACCAAATACT
GTTCTTCTAGTGTAGCCGTAGTTAGGCCACCACTTCAAGAACTCTGTAGCACCGCCTACATACCTCGCTC
TGCTAATCCTGTTACCAGTGGCTGCTGCCAGTGGCGATAAGTCGTGTCTTACCGGGTTGGACTCAAGACG
ATAGTTACCGGATAAGGCGCAGCGGTCGGGCTGAACGGGGGGTTCGTGCACACAGCCCAGCTTGGAGCGA
ACGACCTACACCGAACTGAGATACCTACAGCGTGAGCTATGAGAAAGCGCCACGCTTCCCGAAGGGAGAA
AGGCGGACAGGTATCCGGTAAGCGGCAGGGTCGGAACAGGAGAGCGCACGAGGGAGCTTCCAGGGGGAAA
CGCCTGGTATCTTTATAGTCCTGTCGGGTTTCGCCACCTCTGACTTGAGCGTCGATTTTTGTGATGCTCG
TCAGGGGGGCGGAGCCTATGGAAAAACGCCAGCAACGCGGCCTTTTTACGGTTCCTGGCCTTTTGCTGGC
CTTTTGCTCACATGTTCTTTCCTGCGTTATCCCCTGATTCTGTGGATAACCGTATTACCGCCTTTGAGTG
AGCTGATACCGCTCGCCGCAGCCGAACGACCGAGCGCAGCGAGTCAGTGAGCGAGGAAGCGGAAGAGCGC
CCAATACGCAAACCGCCTCTCCCCGCGCGTTGGCCGATTCATTAATGCAGCTGGCACGACAGGTTTCCCG
ACTGGAAAGCGGGCAGTGAGCGCAACGCAATTAATGTGAGTTAGCTCACTCATTAGGCACCCCAGGCTTT
ACACTTTATGCTTCCGGCTCGTATGTTGTGTGGAATTGTGAGCGGATAACAATTTCACACAGGAAACAGC
TATGACCATGATTACGCCAAGCGCGCAATTAACCCTCACTAAAGGGAACAAAAGCTGGAGCTGCAAGCTT
AATGTAGTCTTATGCAATACTCTTGTAGTCTTGCAACATGGTAACGATGAGTTAGCAACATGCCTTACAA
GGAGAGAAAAAGCACCGTGCATGCCGATTGGTGGAAGTAAGGTGGTACGATCGTGCCTTATTAGGAAGGC
AACAGACGGGTCTGACATGGATTGGACGAACCACTGAATTGCCGCATTGCAGAGATATTGTATTTAAGTG
CCTAGCTCGATACATAAACGGGTCTCTCTGGTTAGACCAGATCTGAGCCTGGGAGCTCTCTGGCTAACTA
GGGAACCCACTGCTTAAGCCTCAATAAAGCTTGCCTTGAGTGCTTCAAGTAGTGTGTGCCCGTCTGTTGT
GTGACTCTGGTAACTAGAGATCCCTCAGACCCTTTTAGTCAGTGTGGAAAATCTCTAGCAGTGGCGCCCG
AACAGGGACTTGAAAGCGAAAGGGAAACCAGAGGAGCTCTCTCGACGCAGGACTCGGCTTGCTGAAGCGC
GCACGGCAAGAGGCGAGGGGCGGCGACTGGTGAGTACGCCAAAAATTTTGACTAGCGGAGGCTAGAAGGA
GAGAGATGGGTGCGAGAGCGTCAGTATTAAGCGGGGGAGAATTAGATCGCGATGGGAAAAAATTCGGTTA
AGGCCAGGGGGAAAGAAAAAATATAAATTAAAACATATAGTATGGGCAAGCAGGGAGCTAGAACGATTCG
CAGTTAATCCTGGCCTGTTAGAAACATCAGAAGGCTGTAGACAAATACTGGGACAGCTACAACCATCCCT
TCAGACAGGATCAGAAGAACTTAGATCATTATATAATACAGTAGCAACCCTCTATTGTGTGCATCAAAGG
ATAGAGATAAAAGACACCAAGGAAGCTTTAGACAAGATAGAGGAAGAGCAAAACAAAAGTAAGACCACCG
CACAGCAAGCGGCCGCTGATCTTCAGACCTGGAGGAGGAGATATGAGGGACAATTGGAGAAGTGAATTAT
ATAAATATAAAGTAGTAAAAATTGAACCATTAGGAGTAGCACCCACCAAGGCAAAGAGAAGAGTGGTGCA
GAGAGAAAAAAGAGCAGTGGGAATAGGAGCTTTGTTCCTTGGGTTCTTGGGAGCAGCAGGAAGCACTATG
GGCGCAGCGTCAATGACGCTGACGGTACAGGCCAGACAATTATTGTCTGGTATAGTGCAGCAGCAGAACA
ATTTGCTGAGGGCTATTGAGGCGCAACAGCATCTGTTGCAACTCACAGTCTGGGGCATCAAGCAGCTCCA
GGCAAGAATCCTGGCTGTGGAAAGATACCTAAAGGATCAACAGCTCCTGGGGATTTGGGGTTGCTCTGGA
AAACTCATTTGCACCACTGCTGTGCCTTGGAATGCTAGTTGGAGTAATAAATCTCTGGAACAGATTTGGA
ATCACACGACCTGGATGGAGTGGGACAGAGAAATTAACAATTACACAAGCTTAATACACTCCTTAATTGA
AGAATCGCAAAACCAGCAAGAAAAGAATGAACAAGAATTATTGGAATTAGATAAATGGGCAAGTTTGTGG
AATTGGTTTAACATAACAAATTGGCTGTGGTATATAAAATTATTCATAATGATAGTAGGAGGCTTGGTAG
GTTTAAGAATAGTTTTTGCTGTACTTTCTATAGTGAATAGAGTTAGGCAGGGATATTCACCATTATCGTT
TCAGACCCACCTCCCAACCCCGAGGGGACCCGACAGGCCCGAAGGAATAGAAGAAGAAGGTGGAGAGAGA
GACAGAGACAGATCCATTCGATTAGTGAACGGATCTCGACGGTATCGGTTAACTTTTAAAAGAAAAGGGG
GGATTGGGGGGTACAGTGCAGGGGAAAGAATAGTAGACATAATAGCAACAGACATACAAACTAAAGAATT
ACAAAAACAAATTACAAAATTCAAAATTTTATCGATAAGCTTGGGAGTTCCGCGTTACATAACTTACGGT
AAATGGCCCGCCTGGCTGACCGCCCAACGACCCCCGCCCATTGACGTCAATAATGACGTATGTTCCCATA
GTAACGCCAATAGGGACTTTCCATTGACGTCAATGGGTGGAGTATTTACGGTAAACTGCCCACTTGGCAG
TACATCAAGTGTATCATATGCCAAGTACGCCCCCTATTGACGTCAATGACGGTAAATGGCCCGCCTGGCA
TTATGCCCAGTACATGACCTTATGGGACTTTCCTACTTGGCAGTACATCTACGTATTAGTCATCGCTATT
ACCATGGTGATGCGGTTTTGGCAGTACATCAATGGGCGTGGATAGCGGTTTGACTCACGGGGATTTCCAA
GTCTCCACCCCATTGACGTCAATGGGAGTTTGTTTTGGCACCAAAATCAACGGGACTTTCCAAAATGTCG
TAACAACTCCGCCCCATTGACGCAAATGGGCGGTAGGCGTGTACGGTGGGAGGTCTATATAAGCAGAGCT
CGTTTAGTGAACCGTCAGATCGCCTGGAGACGCCATCCACGCTGTTTTGACCTCCATAGAAGACACCGCC
CGGGCGTACGGGATCCGCCACCATGAGCATCCTGTTCTACGTGATCTTCCTGGCCTACCTGCGGGGCATC
CAGGGCAACAACATGGACCAGCGGAGCCTGCCCGAGGACAGCCTGAACTCCCTGATCATCAAGCTGATCC
AGGCCGACATCCTGAAGAACAAGCTGAGCAAGCAGATGGTGGACGTGAAAGAGAACTACCAGAGCACCCT
GCCCAAGGCCGAGGCCCCCAGAGAGCCTGAAAGAGGCGGCCCTGCCAAGAGCGCCTTCCAGCCTGTGATC
GCCATGGACACCGAGCTGCTCAGGCAGCAGCGGCGGTACAACAGCCCCAGAGTGCTGCTGAGCGACAGCA
CCCCCCTGGAACCCCCCCCTCTGTACCTGATGGAAGATTACGTGGGCAGCCCCGTGGTGGCCAACCGGAC
CAGCAGACGGAAGCGGAGCAGCAGCCACCCCATCTTCCACCGGGGCGAGTACAGCGTGTGCGCCAGCGAG
AGCCTGTGGGTCACCGACAAGAGCAGCGCCATCGACATCCGGGGCCACCAGGTCACAGTGCTGGGCGAGA
TCAAGACCGGCAACAGCCCCGTGAAGCAGTACTTCTACGAGACACGGTGCAAAGAGGCCAGACCCGTCAA
GAACGGCTGCCGGGGCATCGACGACAAGCACTGGAACAGCCAGTGCAAGACCAGCCAGACCTACGTGCGG
GCCCTGACCAGCGAGAACAACAAGCTCGTGGGCTGGCGGTGGATCAGAATCGACACCAGCTGCGTGTGTG
CCCTGAGCCGGAAGATCGGCCGGACCTGATGAGCTAGCTCTAGACCTGCAGGGTCGACTCCGGATGATCA
GGGCCCTGTACAGATATCGACAATCAACCTCTGGATTACAAAATTTGTGAAAGATTGACTGGTATTCTTA
ACTATGTTGCTCCTTTTACGCTATGTGGATACGCTGCTTTAATGCCTTTGTATCATGCTATTGCTTCCCG
TATGGCTTTCATTTTCTCCTCCTTGTATAAATCCTGGTTGCTGTCTCTTTATGAGGAGTTGTGGCCCGTT
GTCAGGCAACGTGGCGTGGTGTGCACTGTGTTTGCTGACGCAACCCCCACTGGTTGGGGCATTGCCACCA
CCTGTCAGCTCCTTTCCGGGACTTTCGCTTTCCCCCTCCCTATTGCCACGGCGGAACTCATCGCCGCCTG
CCTTGCCCGCTGCTGGACAGGGGCTCGGCTGTTGGGCACTGACAATTCCGTGGTGTTGTCGGGGAAGCTG
ACGTCCTTTCCATGGCTGCTCGCCTGTGTTGCCACCTGGATTCTGCGCGGGACGTCCTTCTGCTACGTCC
CTTCGGCCCTCAATCCAGCGGACCTTCCTTCCCGCGGCCTGCTGCCGGCTCTGCGGCCTCTTCCGCGTCT
TCGCCTTCGCCCTCAGACGAGTCGGATCTCCCTTTGGGCCGCCTCCCCGCCTGGAATTCGAGCTCGGTAC
CTTTAAGACCAATGACTTACAAGGCAGCTGTAGATCTTAGCCACTTTTTAAAAGAAAAGGGGGGACTGGA
AGGGCTAATTCACTCCCAACGAAGACAAGATCTGCTTTTTGCTTGTACTGGGTCTCTCTGGTTAGACCAG
ATCTGAGCCTGGGAGCTCTCTGGCTAACTAGGGAACCCACTGCTTAAGCCTCAATAAAGCTTGCCTTGAG
TGCTTCAAGTAGTGTGTGCCCGTCTGTTGTGTGACTCTGGTAACTAGAGATCCCTCAGACCCTTTTAGTC
AGTGTGGAAAATCTCTAGCAGTAGTAGTTCATGTCATCTTATTATTCAGTATTTATAACTTGCAAAGAAA
TGAATATCAGAGAGTGAGAGGAACTTGTTTATTGCAGCTTATAATGGTTACAAATAAAGCAATAGCATCA
CAAATTTCACAAATAAAGCATTTTTTTCACTGCATTCTAGTTGTGGTTTGTCCAAACTCATCAATGTATC
TTATCATGTCTGGCTCTAGCTATCCCGCCCCTAACTCCGCCCATCCCGCCCCTAACTCCGCCCAGTTCCG
CCCATTCTCCGCCCCATGGCTGACTAATTTTTTTTATTTATGCAGAGGCCGAGGCCGCCTCGGCCTCTGA
GCTATTCCAGAAGTAGTGAGGAGGCTTTTTTGGAGGCCTAGGGACGTACCCAATTCGCCCTATAGTGAGT
CGTATTACGCGCGCTCACTGGCCGTCGTTTTACAACGTCGTGACTGGGAAAACCCTGGCGTTACCCAACT
TAATCGCCTTGCAGCACATCCCCCTTTCGCCAGCTGGCGTAATAGCGAAGAGGCCCGCACCGATCGCCCT
TCCCAACAGTTGCGCAGCCTGAATGGCGAATGGG
[124 nt withheld, positions 6825-6948]
C
[91 nt withheld, positions 6950-7040]
A
[49 nt withheld, positions 7042-7090]
CCTTTGACGTTGGAGTCCACGTTCTTT
[37 nt withheld, positions 7118-7154]
ACCCTATCTCGGTCTATTCTTTTGATTTATAAGGGATTTTGCCGATTTCGGCCTATTGGTTAAAAAATGA
GCTGATTTAACAAAAATTTAACGCGAATTTTAACAAAATATTAACGCTTACAATTTAGGTGGCACTTTTC
GGGGAAATGTGCGCGGAACCCCTATTTGTTTATTTTTCTAAATACATTCAAATATGTATCCGCTCATGAG
ACAATAACCCTGATAAATGCTTCAATAATATTGAAAAAGGAAGAGTATGAGTATTCAACATTTCCGTGTC
GCCCTTATTCCCTTTTTTGCGGCATTTTGCCTTCCTGTTTTTGCTCACCCAGAAACGCTGGTGAAAGTAA
AAGATGCTGAAGATCAGTTGGGTGCACGAGTG
